>Addgene plasmid #71689 | pJK563 | depositor full sequence | sequence record 131681 | pJK563 sequence 4176 bps
TGGCGAATGGG
[124 nt withheld, positions 12-135]
C
[91 nt withheld, positions 137-227]
A
[49 nt withheld, positions 229-277]
CCTTTGACGTTGGAGTCCACGTTCTTT
[37 nt withheld, positions 305-341]
ACCCTATCTCGGTCTATTCTTTTGATTTATAAGGGATTTTGCCGATTTCGGCCTATTGGTTAAAAAATGA
GCTGATTTAACAAAAATTTAACGCGAATTTTAACAAAATATTAACGTTTACAATTTCAGGTGGCACTTTT
CGGGGAAATGTGCGCGGAACCCCTATTTGTTTATTTTTCTAAATACATTCAAATATGTATCCGCTCATGA
GACAATAACCCTGATAAATGCTTCAATAATATTGAAAAAGGAAGAGTATGAGTATTCAACATTTCCGTGT
CGCCCTTATTCCCTTTTTTGCGGCATTTTGCCTTCCTGTTTTTGCTCACCCAGAAACGCTGGTGAAAGTA
AAAGATGCTGAAGATCAGTTGGGTGCACGAGTGGGTTACATCGAACTGGATCTCAACAGCGGTAAGATCC
TTGAGAGTTTTCGCCCCGAAGAACGTTTTCCAATGATGAGCACTTTTAAAGTTCTGCTATGTGGCGCGGT
ATTATCCCGTATTGACGCCGGGCAAGAGCAACTCGGTCGCCGCATACACTATTCTCAGAATGACTTGGTT
GAGTACTCACCAGTCACAGAAAAGCATCTTACGGATGGCATGACAGTAAGAGAATTATGCAGTGCTGCCA
TAACCATGAGTGATAACACTGCGGCCAACTTACTTCTGACAACGATCGGAGGACCGAAGGAGCTAACCGC
TTTTTTGCACAACATGGGGGATCATGTAACTCGCCTTGATCGTTGGGAACCGGAGCTGAATGAAGCCATA
CCAAACGACGAGCGTGACACCACGATGCCTGCAGCAATGGCAACAACGTTGCGCAAACTATTAACTGGCG
AACTACTTACTCTAGCTTCCCGGCAACAATTAATAGACTGGATGGAGGCGGATAAAGTTGCAGGACCACT
TCTGCGCTCGGCCCTTCCGGCTGGCTGGTTTATTGCTGATAAATCTGGAGCCGGTGAGCGTGGGTCTCGC
GGTATCATTGCAGCACTGGGGCCAGATGGTAAGCCCTCCCGTATCGTAGTTATCTACACGACGGGGAGTC
AGGCAACTATGGATGAACGAAATAGACAGATCGCTGAGATAGGTGCCTCACTGATTAAGCATTGGTAACT
GTCAGACCAAGTTTACTCATATATACTTTAGATTGATTTAAAACTTCATTTTTAATTTAAAAGGATCTAG
GTGAAGATCCTTTTTGATAATCTCATGACCAAAATCCCTTAACGTGAGTTTTCGTTCCACTGAGCGTCAG
ACCCCGTAGAAAAGATCAAAGGATCTTCTTGAGATCCTTTTTTTCTGCGCGTAATCTGCTGCTTGCAAAC
AAAAAAACCACCGCTACCAGCGGTGGTTTGTTTGCCGGATCAAGAGCTACCAACTCTTTTTCCGAAGGTA
ACTGGCTTCAGCAGAGCGCAGATACCAAATACTGTCCTTCTAGTGTAGCCGTAGTTAGGCCACCACTTCA
AGAACTCTGTAGCACCGCCTACATACCTCGCTCTGCTAATCCTGTTACCAGTGGCTGCTGCCAGTGGCGA
TAAGTCGTGTCTTACCGGGTTGGACTCAAGACGATAGTTACCGGATAAGGCGCAGCGGTCGGGCTGAACG
GGGGGTTCGTGCACACAGCCCAGCTTGGAGCGAACGACCTACACCGAACTGAGATACCTACAGCGTGAGC
TATGAGAAAGCGCCACGCTTCCCGAAGGGAGAAAGGCGGACAGGTATCCGGTAAGCGGCAGGGTCGGAAC
AGGAGAGCGCACGAGGGAGCTTCCAGGGGGAAACGCCTGGTATCTTTATAGTCCTGTCGGGTTTCGCCAC
CTCTGACTTGAGCGTCGATTTTTGTGATGCTCGTCAGGGGGGCGGAGCCTATGGAAAAACGCCAGCAACG
CGGCCTTTTTACGGTTCCTGGCCTTTTGCTGGCCTTTTGCTCACATGTTCTTTCCTGCGTTATCCCCTGA
TTCTGTGGATAACCGTATTACCGCCTTTGAGTGAGCTGATACCGCTCGCCGCAGCCGAACGACCGAGCGC
AGCGAGTCAGTGAGCGAGGAAGCGGAAGAGCGCCTGATGCGGTATTTTCTCCTTACGCATCTGTGCGGTA
TTTCACACCGCATATATGGTGCACTCTCAGTACAATCTGCTCTGATGCCGCATAGTTAAGCCAGTATACA
CTCCGCTATCGCTACGTGACTGGGTCATGGCTGCGCCCCGACACCCGCCAACACCCGCTGACGCGCCCTG
ACGGGCTTGTCTGCTCCCGGCATCCGCTTACAGACAAGCTGTGACCGTCTCCGGGAGCTGCATGTGTCAG
AGGTTTTCACCGTCATCACCGAAACGCGCGAGGCAGCTGCGGTAAAGCTCATCAGCGTGGTCGTGAAGCG
ATTCACAGATGTCTGCCTGTTCATCCGCGTCCAGCTCGTTGAGTTTCTCCAGAAGCGTTAATGTCTGGCT
TCTGATAAAGCGGGCCATGTTAAGGGCGGTTTTTTCCTGTTTGGTCACTGATGCCTCCGTGTAAGGGGGA
TTTCTGTTCATGGGGGTAATGATACCGATGAAACGAGAGAGGATGCTCACGATACGGGTTACTGATGATG
AACATGCCCGGTTACTGGAACGTTGTGAGGGTAAACAACTGGCGGTATGGATGCGGCGGGACCAGAGAAA
AATCACTCAGGGTCAATGCCAGCGCTTCGTTAATACAGATGTAGGTGTTCCACAGGGTAGCCAGCAGCAT
CCTGCGATGCAGATCCGGAACATAATGGTGCAGGGCGCTGACTTCCGCGTTTCCAGACTTTACGAAACAC
GGAAACCGAAGACCATTCATGTTGTTGCTCAGGTCGCAGACGTTTTGCAGCAGCAGTCGCTTCACGTTCG
CTCGCGTATCGGTGATTCATTCTGCTAACCAGTAAGGCAACCCCGCCAGCCTAGCCGGGTCCTCAACGAC
AGGAGCACGATCATGCGCACCCGTGGCCAGGACCCAACGCTGCCCGAGATCTCGATCCCGCGAAATTAAT
ACGACTCACTATAGGGAGACCACAACGGTTTCCCTCTAGAAATAATTTTGTTTAACTTTAAGAAGGAGAT
ATACATATGATGAGCGAAACCGCCCCCCTGCCCTCTGCTTCCAGTGCTTTAGAAGATAAAGCAGCCTCTG
CCCCCGTTGTGGGCATTATCATGGGCAGCCAGTCAGACTTCGAAACCATGCGCCATGCAGACGCATTGCT
GACAGAGCTGGAAATTCCGCATGAAACCCTCATTGTTTCAGCACATCGTACGCCAGACCGGTTGGCGGAT
TATGCGCGTACGGCAGCCGAACGCGGCCTGAATGTGATTATTGCTGGGGCCGGTGGAGCTGCACATCTGC
CGGGTATGTGTGCGGCATGGACACGCCTGCCCGTGCTGGGTGTTCCAGTAGAATCTCGCGCTCTTAAAGG
CATGGACAGCCTGCTTTCCATTGTGCAGATGCCCGGCGGCGTGCCTGTGGGCACTTTGGCTATTGGGGCA
TCCGGCGCCAAAAATGCCGCCTTGCTGGCCGCCTCCATTCTTGCACTGATCAACCCGGCCCTTGCCGCAC
GCCTTGAAACATTTCGCGCATTGCAGACGGCCTCTGTCCCCAACTCTCCCATTACCGAAGATAAATGAGA
ATTCGAGCTCCGTCGACAAGCTTGCGGCCGCACTCGAGCACCACCACCACCACCACTGAGATCCGGCTGC
TAACAAAGCCCGAAAGGAAGCTGAGTTGGCTGCTGCCACCGCTGAGCAATAACTAGCATAACCCCTTGGG
GCCTCTAAACGGGTCTTGAGGGGTTTTTTGCTGAAAGGAGGAACTATATCCGGAT
Features (pLannotate 1.2.2; 13 found; start..end, strand, type, name):
     12..467     +  rep_origin     f1 ori (sequence partly withheld): f1 bacteriophage origin of replication; arrow indicates direction of (+) strand synthesis
    494..598     +  promoter       AmpR promoter: bla
    599..1459    +  CDS            AmpR: β-lactamase; bla; confers resistance to ampicillin, carbenicillin, and related antibiotics
   1630..2218    +  rep_origin     ori: high-copy-number ColE1/pMB1/pBR322/pUC origin of replication
   2404..2546    -  misc_feature   bom: basis of mobility region from pBR322
   2648..2839    -  CDS            rop: Rop protein, which maintains plasmids at low copy number; rop
   2856..3236    +  CDS            YPB1_ECOLX: Protein predicted: Swiss-Prot protein existence level 4. From Escherichia coli.
   3348..3366    +  promoter       T7 promoter: promoter for bacteriophage T7 RNA polymerase
   3398..3420    +  RBS            RBS: efficient ribosome binding site from bacteriophage T7 gene 10 (Olins and Rangwala, 1989)
   3500..3961    +  CDS            purE (fragment): PURE_ECOLI - Experimental evidence at protein level: Swiss-Prot protein existence level 1. Catalyzes the conversion of N5-carboxyaminoimidazole ribonucleotide (N5-CAIR) to 4-carboxy-5-aminoimidazole ribonucleotide (CAIR). From Escherichia coli (strain K12).
   4020..4037    +  CDS            9xHis (fragment): 9xHis affinity tag
   4047..4096    +  CDS            SET1 (fragment): solubility-enhancement tag derived from T7 phage gene 10B
   4104..4151    +  terminator     T7 terminator: transcription terminator for bacteriophage T7 RNA polymerase
