[The description below was written by a language model from this plasmid's Addgene catalogue record and pLannotate feature annotations shown in this document.]
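Description:
pJK563 is a bacterial expression plasmid built on the pET23a backbone (total size 4,176 bp) for producing a triple-mutant form of N5-carboxyaminoimidazole ribonucleotide mutase (PurE) from Acetobacter aceti 1023. The backbone carries a ColE1/pMB1-type origin for propagation in E. coli, listed as high copy in the catalogue, although the annotation also detects the pBR322-derived bom region and a rop coding sequence. An f1 phage origin is present as well. Selection is by ampicillin through the bla β-lactamase gene under its own promoter.

The purE coding sequence was inserted between NdeI and EcoRI sites, both retained, downstream of the T7 promoter and the efficient T7 gene 10 ribosome binding site, with the T7 terminator closing the unit. Expression therefore depends on a host that supplies T7 RNA polymerase. The encoded enzyme, designated AaPurE1fwf-Y154I, carries the substitutions Trp34 to Phe, Tyr154 to Ile and Trp165 to Phe, plus an additional N-terminal methionine. PurE catalyses the conversion of N5-CAIR to CAIR in purine biosynthesis. The automated annotation labels the insert as a fragment of E. coli purE, which reflects homology matching, not the recorded A. aceti source. A His-tag fragment and a short T7 gene 10-related segment are annotated downstream of the insert, corresponding to vector sequence. The record does not state whether the tag is fused to the expressed protein. The stated purpose is production of this mutant enzyme; the record does not state the reason for the substitutions or the intended downstream studies.
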