Addgene plasmid #71689: pJK563
Purpose: Produces Acetobacter aceti 1023 N5-carboxyaminoimidazole ribonucleotide mutase, Trp34>Phe/Tyr154>Ile/Trp165>Phe mutant (AaPurE1fwf-Y154I)
Depositing lab: T. J. Kappock. Depositing organization: Purdue University.
Backbone
  Vector backbone: pET23a
  Backbone size w/o insert (bp): 3666
  Total vector size (bp): 4176
  Vector type: Bacterial Expression
Growth in bacteria
  Bacterial resistance: Ampicillin, 100 μg/mL
  Growth temperature: 37°C
  Growth strain: DH5alpha
  Copy number: High Copy
Gene/Insert
  Gene/Insert name: N5-carboxyaminoimidazole ribonucleotide mutase (alt names: purE; AZ09_02690)
  Species: Acetobacter aceti 1023
  Mutation: changes tryptophan-34 to phenylalanine, tyrosine-154 to isoleucine, tryptophan-165 to phenylalanine, additional N-terminal methionine
  GenBank ID: AAZ04483.1 KDE21029.1
  Promoter: T7
  Cloning method: Restriction Enzyme; 5′ cloning site NdeI (not destroyed); 3′ cloning site EcoRI (not destroyed)
  Sequencing primers: 5′ T7 promoter; 3′ T7 terminator
Terms and licenses: Academic/Nonprofit Terms; Industry Terms: Not Available to Industry
How to cite: pJK563 was a gift from T. J. Kappock (Addgene plasmid # 71689 ; http://n2t.net/addgene:71689 ; RRID:Addgene_71689)
