>Addgene plasmid #71689 | pJK563 | addgene partial sequence | sequence record 134379 | T7 5'-TAATACGACTCACTATAGGG-3'
AATAATTTTGTTTAACTTTAAGAAGGAGATATACATATGATGAGCGAAACCGCCCCCCTGCCCTCTGCTT
CCAGTGCTTTAGAAGATAAAGCAGCCTCTGCCCCCGTTGTGGGCATTATCATGGGCAGCCAGTCAGACTT
CGAAACCATGCGCCATGCAGACGCATTGCTGACAGAGCTGGAAATTCCGCATGAAACCCTCATTGTTTCA
GCACATCGTACGCCAGACCGGTTGGCGGATTATGCGCGTACGGCAGCCGAACGCGGCCTGAATGTGATTA
TTGCTGGGGCCGGTGGAGCTGCACATCTGCCGGGTATGTGTGCGGCATGGACACGCCTGCCCGTGCTGGG
TGTTCCAGTAGAATCTCGCGCTCTTAAAGGCATGGACAGCCTGCTTTCCATTGTGCAGATGCCCGGCGGC
GTGCCTGTGGGCACTTTGGCTATTGGGGCATCCGGCGCCAAAAATGCCGCCTTGCTGGCCGCCTCCATTC
TTGCACTGATCAACCCGGCCCTTGCCGCACGCCTTGAAACATTTCGCGCATTGCAGACGGCCTCTGTCCC
CAACTCTCCCATTACCGAAGATAAATGAGAATTCGAGCTCCGTCGACAAGCTTGCGGCCGCACTCGAGCA
CCACCACCACCACCACTGAGATCCGGCTGCTAACAAAGCCCGAAAGGAAGCTGAGTTGGCTGCTGCCACC
GCTGAGCAATAACTAGCATAACCCCTTGGGGCCTCTAAACGGGTCTTGAGGGGTTTTTTGCTGAAAGGAG
GAACTATATCCGGATTGGCGAATGGG
[124 nt withheld, positions 797-920]
C
[91 nt withheld, positions 922-1012]
A
[49 nt withheld, positions 1014-1062]
CCTTTGACGTTGGAGTCC
