>Addgene plasmid #71689 | pJK563 | addgene partial sequence | sequence record 134380 | T7term 5'-GCTAGTTATTGCTCAGCGG-3'
TTTGTTAGCAGCCGGATCTCAGTGGTGGTGGTGGTGGTGCTCGAGTGCGGCCGCAAGCTTGTCGACGGAG
CTCGAATTCTCATTTATCTTCGGTAATGGGAGAGTTGGGGACAGAGGCCGTCTGCAATGCGCGAAATGTT
TCAAGGCGTGCGGCAAGGGCCGGGTTGATCAGTGCAAGAATGGAGGCGGCCAGCAAGGCGGCATTTTTGG
CGCCGGATGCCCCAATAGCCAAAGTGCCCACAGGCACGCCGCCGGGCATCTGCACAATGGAAAGCAGGCT
GTCCATGCCTTTAAGAGCGCGAGATTCTACTGGAACACCCAGCACGGGCAGGCGTGTCCATGCCGCACAC
ATACCCGGCAGATGTGCAGCTCCACCGGCCCCAGCAATAATCACATTCAGGCCGCGTTCGGCTGCCGTAC
GCGCATAATCCGCCAACCGGTCTGGCGTACGATGTGCTGAAACAATGAGGGTTTCATGCGGAATTTCCAG
CTCTGTCAGCAATGCGTCTGCATGGCGCATGGTTTCGAAGTCTGACTGGCTGCCCATGATAATGCCCACA
ACGGGGGCAGAGGCTGCTTTATCTTCTAAAGCACTGGAAGCAGAGGGCAGGGGGGCGGTTTCGCTCATCA
TATGTATATCTCCTTCTTAAAGTTAAACAAAATTATTTCTAGAGGGAAACCGTTGTGGTCTCCCTATAGT
GAGTCGTATTAATTTCGCGGGATCGAGATCTCGGGCAGCGTTGGGTCCTGGCCACGGGTGCGCATGATCG
TGCTCCTGTCGTTGAGGACCCGGCTAGGCTGGCGGGGTTGCCTTACTGGTTAGCAGAATGAATCACCGAT
ACGCGAGCGAACGTGAAGCGACTGCTGCTGCAAAACGTCTGCGACCTGAGCAACAACATGAATGGTCTTC
GGTTTCCGTGTTTCGTAAAGTCTGGAAACGCGGAAGTCAGCGCCCTGCACCATTATGTTCCGGATCTGCA
TCGCAGGATGCTGCTGGCTACCCTGTGGAACACCTACATCTGTATTAACGAAGCGCTGGCATTGACCCTG
AGTGATTTTTCTCTGGTCCCGCCGCATCCATACCGCCAGTTGTTTACCCT
